Addgene plasmid #206875: PER2:Luc Plasmid
Purpose: Per2 promoter luciferase reporter
Depositing lab: Michelle Farkas. Depositing organization: University of Massachusetts, Amherst. Publication: Analyses of BMAL1 and PER2 Oscillations in a Model of Breast Cancer Progression Reveal Changes With Malignancy. Lin HH, Qraitem M, Lian Y, Taylor SR, Farkas ME. Integr Cancer Ther. 2019 Jan-Dec;18:1534735419836494. doi: 10.1177/1534735419836494. PubMed 30943793.
Backbone
  Vector backbone: pMA3160
  Backbone manufacturer: Alexeyev Lab
  Backbone size w/o insert (bp): 8331
  Total vector size (bp): 8519
  Modifications to backbone: Inserted a Per2 promoter gene upstream of the luciferase gene.
  Vector type: Mammalian Expression, Lentiviral, Luciferase
  Selectable markers: Puromycin
Growth in bacteria
  Bacterial resistance: Ampicillin, 100 μg/mL
  Growth temperature: 37°C
  Growth strain: NEB Stable
  Copy number: Unknown
Gene/Insert
  Gene/Insert name: Period 2 (alt name: Per2)
  Species: M. musculus (mouse)
  Insert size (bp): 208
  Entrez Gene: Per2 (a.k.a. mKIAA0347, mPer2)
  Cloning method: Restriction Enzyme; 5′ cloning site EcoRI (not destroyed); 3′ cloning site NotI (not destroyed)
  Sequencing primers: 5′ GAATTCAGCGTAGCTCTCAGGTTCCG; 3′ CCTTATGCAGTTGCTCTCC
Terms and licenses: Academic/Nonprofit Terms; Industry Terms: Not Available to Industry
Depositor comments: For generation of PER2-luciferase (PER2:Luc) plasmid, a 159-bp EcoRI/NotI fragment was isolated from a pGL3 basic PER2 construct, obtained from Addgene (plasmid #48747, deposited by Dr Joseph Takahashi). The PER2 promoter-containing fragment was subcloned into the lentiviral construct pMA3160 (Addgene plasmid #35043, deposited by Dr Mikhail Alexeyev) to generate a PER2-luciferase reporter construct.
How to cite: PER2:Luc Plasmid was a gift from Michelle Farkas (Addgene plasmid # 206875 ; http://n2t.net/addgene:206875 ; RRID:Addgene_206875)
