[The description below was written by a language model from this plasmid's Addgene catalogue record and pLannotate feature annotations shown in this document.]
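Description:
PER2:Luc Plasmid is an HIV-1–based lentiviral luciferase reporter for mammalian cells, built on the pMA3160 backbone. It is propagated in bacteria through a high-copy ColE1/pUC-type origin with ampicillin resistance. The viral transcript is driven by a CMV enhancer/promoter fused to a truncated 5' LTR, followed by the Ψ packaging signal with a partial gag region, the Rev response element for Rev-dependent nuclear export, and the cPPT/CTS element, which aids nuclear import of the reverse-transcribed genome. A second truncated LTR closes the cassette. The region annotated as nef just upstream of it most likely reflects 3' LTR-flanking HIV sequence rather than an intended payload.

The payload is a short mouse Per2 (Period 2) promoter fragment cloned between EcoRI and NotI sites upstream of the firefly luc+ coding sequence, so that light output reports transcription from this core circadian clock gene promoter. The record is inconsistent about the fragment length: the insert field lists 208 bp, while the depositor comment describes a 159-bp fragment taken from a pGL3-based PER2 reporter. The automated annotation does not label the Per2 fragment. It does detect a tight TRE (Tet-responsive) promoter upstream of luciferase, with an unannotated gap between the two where the Per2 sequence presumably lies. The record does not say whether the TRE element contributes to expression. Downstream, an SV40 enhancer/early promoter drives puromycin N-acetyltransferase, which allows selection of stably transduced cells.

The associated publication indicates that the construct is used to generate stable reporter lines for real-time bioluminescence tracking of PER2 oscillations, specifically alongside BMAL1 in a breast cancer progression model.
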