Features (pLannotate 1.2.2; 21 found; start..end, strand, type, name):
     35..87      -  misc_feature   bom (fragment): basis of mobility region from pBR322
    326..629     +  enhancer       CMV enhancer: human cytomegalovirus immediate early enhancer
    630..829     +  promoter       CMV promoter: human cytomegalovirus (CMV) immediate early promoter
    847..1027    +  LTR            5' LTR (truncated): truncated 5' long terminal repeat (LTR) from HIV-1
   1074..1199    +  misc_feature   HIV-1 Ψ: packaging signal of human immunodeficiency virus type 1
   1183..1521    +  CDS            HIV-1 gag (fragment): gag protein from human immunodeficiency virus 1; gag
   1696..1929    +  misc_feature   RRE: The Rev response element (RRE) of HIV-1 allows for Rev-dependent mRNA export from the nucleus to the cytoplasm.
   2306..2406    +  CDS            Rev (fragment): human immunodeficiency virus 1 (HIV-1) Rev protein; rev; enhances nuclear export of unspliced and incompletely spliced viral mRNAs
   2452..2569    +  misc_feature   cPPT/CTS: central polypurine tract and central termination sequence of HIV-1
   2657..2686    +  misc_feature   MCS (fragment): pBluescript multiple cloning site
   2684..2998    +  promoter       tight TRE promoter: Tet-responsive promoter PTight, consisting of seven tet operator sequences followed by the minimal CMV promoter
   3231..4883    +  CDS            luciferase: firefly luciferase; luc+; enhanced luc+ version of the luciferase gene
   4885..4919    +  misc_feature   MCS (fragment): pBluescript multiple cloning site
   4923..4941    -  misc_feature   MCS (fragment): pBluescript multiple cloning site
   4955..5284    +  promoter       SV40 promoter: SV40 enhancer and early promoter
   5298..5897    +  CDS            PuroR: puromycin N-acetyltransferase; pac from Streptomyces alboniger; confers resistance to puromycin
   5912..6505    +  CDS            nef: NEF_HV1LA - Experimental evidence at protein level: Swiss-Prot protein existence level 1. Extracellular Nef protein targets CD4(+) T-lymphocytes for apoptosis by interacting with CXCR4 surface receptors. From Human immunodeficiency virus type 1 group M subtype B (isolate Lai) (HIV-1).
   6512..6692    +  LTR            5' LTR (truncated): truncated 5' long terminal repeat (LTR) from HIV-1
   6754..7342    -  rep_origin     ori: high-copy-number ColE1/pMB1/pBR322/pUC origin of replication
   7513..8373    -  CDS            AmpR: β-lactamase; bla; confers resistance to ampicillin, carbenicillin, and related antibiotics
   8374..8478    -  promoter       AmpR promoter: bla
>Addgene plasmid #206875 | PER2:Luc Plasmid | addgene full sequence | sequence record 407718 | Addgene NGS Result
GTCGATCGACGGATCGGGAGATCTCCCGATCCCCTATGGTGCACTCTCAGTACAATCTGCTCTGATGCCG
CATAGTTAAGCCAGTATCTGCTCCCTGCTTGTGTGTTGGAGGTCGCTGAGTAGTGCGCGAGCAAAATTTA
AGCTACAACAAGGCAAGGCTTGACCGACAATTGCATGAAGAATCTGCTTAGGGTTAGGCGTTTTGCGCTG
CTTCGCGATGTACGGGCCAGATATACGCGCGCGTTGACATTGATTATTGACTAGCTAGTTATTAATAGTA
ATCAATTACGGGGTCATTAGTTCATAGCCCATATATGGAGTTCCGCGTTACATAACTTACGGTAAATGGC
CCGCCTGGCTGACCGCCCAACGACCCCCGCCCATTGACGTCAATAATGACGTATGTTCCCATAGTAACGC
CAATAGGGACTTTCCATTGACGTCAATGGGTGGAGTATTTACGGTAAACTGCCCACTTGGCAGTACATCA
AGTGTATCATATGCCAAGTACGCCCCCTATTGACGTCAATGACGGTAAATGGCCCGCCTGGCATTATGCC
CAGTACATGACCTTATGGGACTTTCCTACTTGGCAGTACATCTACGTATTAGTCATCGCTATTACCATGG
TGATGCGGTTTTGGCAGTACATCAATGGGCGTGGATAGCGGTTTGACTCACGGGGATTTCCAAGTCTCCA
CCCCATTGACGTCAATGGGAGTTTGTTTTGGCACCAAAATCAACGGGACTTTCCAAAATGTCGTAACAAC
TCCGCCCCATTGACGCAAATGGGCGGTAGGCGTGTACGGTGGGAGGTCTATATAAGCAGCGCGTTTTGCC
TGTACTGGGTCTCTCTGGTTAGACCAGATCTGAGCCTGGGAGCTCTCTGGCTAACTAGGGAACCCACTGC
TTAAGCCTCAATAAAGCTTGCCTTGAGTGCTTCAAGTAGTGTGTGCCCGTCTGTTGTGTGACTCTGGTAA
CTAGAGATCCCTCAGACCCTTTTAGTCAGTGTGGAAAATCTCTAGCAGTGGCGCCCGAACAGGGACTTGA
AAGCGAAAGGGAAACCAGAGGAGCTCTCTCGACGCAGGACTCGGCTTGCTGAAGCGCGCACGGCAAGAGG
CGAGGGGCGGCGACTGGTGAGTACGCCAAAAATTTTGACTAGCGGAGGCTAGAAGGAGAGAGATGGGTGC
GAGAGCGTCAGTATTAAGCGGGGGAGAATTAGATCGCGATGGGAAAAAATTCGGTTAAGGCCAGGGGGAA
AGAAAAAATATAAATTAAAACATATAGTATGGGCAAGCAGGGAGCTAGAACGATTCGCAGTTAATCCTGG
CCTGTTAGAAACATCAGAAGGCTGTAGACAAATACTGGGACAGCTACAACCATCCCTTCAGACAGGATCA
GAAGAACTTAGATCATTATATAATACAGTAGCAACCCTCTATTGTGTGCATCAAAGGATAGAGATAAAAG
ACACCAAGGAAGCTTTAGACAAGATAGAGGAAGAGCAAAACAAAAGTAAGACCACCGCACAGCAAGCGGC
CGGCCGCTGATCTTCAGACCTGGAGGAGGAGATATGAGGGACAATTGGAGAAGTGAATTATATAAATATA
AAGTAGTAAAAATTGAACCATTAGGAGTAGCACCCACCAAGGCAAAGAGAAGAGTGGTGCAGAGAGAAAA
AAGAGCAGTGGGAATAGGAGCTTTGTTCCTTGGGTTCTTGGGAGCAGCAGGAAGCACTATGGGCGCAGCG
TCAATGACGCTGACGGTACAGGCCAGACAATTATTGTCTGGTATAGTGCAGCAGCAGAACAATTTGCTGA
GGGCTATTGAGGCGCAACAGCATCTGTTGCAACTCACAGTCTGGGGCATCAAGCAGCTCCAGGCAAGAAT
CCTGGCTGTGGAAAGATACCTAAAGGATCAACAGCTCCTGGGGATTTGGGGTTGCTCTGGAAAACTCATT
TGCACCACTGCTGTGCCTTGGAATGCTAGTTGGAGTAATAAATCTCTGGAACAGATTTGGAATCACACGA
CCTGGATGGAGTGGGACAGAGAAATTAACAATTACACAAGCTTAATACACTCCTTAATTGAAGAATCGCA
AAACCAGCAAGAAAAGAATGAACAAGAATTATTGGAATTAGATAAATGGGCAAGTTTGTGGAATTGGTTT
AACATAACAAATTGGCTGTGGTATATAAAATTATTCATAATGATAGTAGGAGGCTTGGTAGGTTTAAGAA
TAGTTTTTGCTGTACTTTCTATAGTGAATAGAGTTAGGCAGGGATATTCACCATTATCGTTTCAGACCCA
CCTCCCAACCCCGAGGGGACCCGACAGGCCCGAAGGAATAGAAGAAGAAGGTGGAGAGAGAGACAGAGAC
AGATCCATTCGATTAGTGAACGGATCGGCACTGCGTGCGCCAATTCGACAAATGGCAGTATTCATCCACA
ATTTTAAAAGAAAAGGGGGGATTGGGGGGTACAGTGCAGGGGAAAGAATAGTAGACATAATAGCAACAGA
CATACAAACTAAAGAATTACAAAAACAAATTACAAAAATTCAAAATTTTCGGGTTTATTACAGGGACAGC
AGAGATCCAGTTTGGTTAGTACCGGGCCGGCCCGCTCTAGCTAGACGTATTACCGCCAGATCCCCCATCA
AGCTTATCGATACCGTCGACCTCGAGTTTACTCCCTATCAGTGATAGAGAACGTATGTCGAGTTTACTCC
CTATCAGTGATAGAGAACGATGTCGAGTTTACTCCCTATCAGTGATAGAGAACGTATGTCGAGTTTACTC
CCTATCAGTGATAGAGAACGTATGTCGAGTTTACTCCCTATCAGTGATAGAGAACGTATGTCGAGTTTAT
CCCTATCAGTGATAGAGAACGTATGTCGAGTTTACTCCCTATCAGTGATAGAGAACGTATGTCGAGGTAG
GCGTGTACGGTGGGAGGCCTATATAAGCAGAGCTCGTTTAGTGAACCGTCAGATCGCCTGGAGAATTCAG
CGTAGCTCTCAGGTTCCGCCCCGCCAGTATGCAAATGAGGTGGCACTCCGACCAATGGCGCGCGCAGGGG
CGGGCTCAGCGCGCGCGGTCACGTTTTCCACTATGTGACAGCGGAGGGCGACGCGGCGGCAGCGGCGCTA
CTGGGACTAGCGGCTCCGCGGCCGCTCGAGATCTGCGATCTAAGTAAGCTTGGCATTCCGGTACTGTTGG
TAAAGCCACCATGGAAGACGCCAAAAACATAAAGAAAGGCCCGGCGCCATTCTATCCGCTGGAAGATGGA
ACCGCTGGAGAGCAACTGCATAAGGCTATGAAGAGATACGCCCTGGTTCCTGGAACAATTGCTTTTACAG
ATGCACATATCGAGGTGGACATCACTTACGCTGAGTACTTCGAAATGTCCGTTCGGTTGGCAGAAGCTAT
GAAACGATATGGGCTGAATACAAATCACAGAATCGTCGTATGCAGTGAAAACTCTCTTCAATTCTTTATG
CCGGTGTTGGGCGCGTTATTTATCGGAGTTGCAGTTGCGCCCGCGAACGACATTTATAATGAACGTGAAT
TGCTCAACAGTATGGGCATTTCGCAGCCTACCGTGGTGTTCGTTTCCAAAAAGGGGTTGCAAAAAATTTT
GAACGTGCAAAAAAAGCTCCCAATCATCCAAAAAATTATTATCATGGATTCTAAAACGGATTACCAGGGA
TTTCAGTCGATGTACACGTTCGTCACATCTCATCTACCTCCCGGTTTTAATGAATACGATTTTGTGCCAG
AGTCCTTCGATAGGGACAAGACAATTGCACTGATCATGAACTCCTCTGGATCTACTGGTCTGCCTAAAGG
TGTCGCTCTGCCTCATAGAACTGCCTGCGTGAGATTCTCGCATGCCAGAGATCCTATTTTTGGCAATCAA
ATCATTCCGGATACTGCGATTTTAAGTGTTGTTCCATTCCATCACGGTTTTGGAATGTTTACTACACTCG
GATATTTGATATGTGGATTTCGAGTCGTCTTAATGTATAGATTTGAAGAAGAGCTGTTTCTGAGGAGCCT
TCAGGATTACAAGATTCAAAGTGCGCTGCTGGTGCCAACCCTATTCTCCTTCTTCGCCAAAAGCACTCTG
ATTGACAAATACGATTTATCTAATTTACACGAAATTGCTTCTGGTGGCGCTCCCCTCTCTAAGGAAGTCG
GGGAAGCGGTTGCCAAGAGGTTCCATCTGCCAGGTATCAGGCAAGGATATGGGCTCACTGAGACTACATC
AGCTATTCTGATTACACCCGAGGGGGATGATAAACCGGGCGCGGTCGGTAAAGTTGTTCCATTTTTTGAA
GCGAAGGTTGTGGATCTGGATACCGGGAAAACGCTGGGCGTTAATCAAAGAGGCGAACTGTGTGTGAGAG
GTCCTATGATTATGTCCGGTTATGTAAACAATCCGGAAGCGACCAACGCCTTGATTGACAAGGATGGATG
GCTACATTCTGGAGACATAGCTTACTGGGACGAAGACGAACACTTCTTCATCGTTGACCGCCTGAAGTCT
CTGATTAAGTACAAAGGCTATCAGGTGGCTCCCGCTGAATTGGAATCCATCTTGCTCCAACACCCCAACA
TCTTCGACGCAGGTGTCGCAGGTCTTCCCGACGATGACGCCGGTGAACTTCCCGCCGCCGTTGTTGTTTT
GGAGCACGGAAAGACGATGACGGAAAAAGAGATCGTGGATTACGTCGCCAGTCAAGTAACAACCGCGAAA
AAGTTGCGCGGAGGAGTTGTGTTTGTGGACGAAGTACCGAAAGGTCTTACCGGAAAACTCGACGCAAGAA
AAATCAGAGAGATCCTCATAAAGGCCAAGAAGGGCGGAAAGATCGCCGTGTAATTCTAGAACTAGTGGAT
CCCCCGGGCTGCAGGAATTGATGGCCGCCACCGCGGTGGAGGACCCTGTGGAATGTGTGTCAGTTAGGGT
GTGGAAAGTCCCCAGGCTCCCCAGCAGGCAGAAGTATGCAAAGCATGCATCTCAATTAGTCAGCAACCAG
GTGTGGAAAGTCCCCAGGCTCCCCAGCAGGCAGAAGTATGCAAAGCATGCATCTCAATTAGTCAGCAACC
ATAGTCCCGCCCCTAACTCCGCCCATCCCGCCCCTAACTCCGCCCAGTTCCGCCCATTCTCCGCCCCATG
GCTGACTAATTTTTTTTATTTATGCAGAGGCCGAGGCCGCCTCGGCCTCTGAGCTATTCCAGAAGTAGTG
AGGAGGCTTTTTTGGAGGCCTAGGCTTTTGCAAAAAGCTAGCTTACCATGACCGAGTACAAGCCCACGGT
GCGCCTCGCCACCCGCGACGACGTCCCCAGGGCCGTACGCACCCTCGCCGCCGCGTTCGCCGACTACCCC
GCCACGCGCCACACCGTCGATCCGGACCGCCACATCGAGCGGGTCACCGAGCTGCAAGAACTCTTCCTCA
CGCGCGTCGGGCTCGACATCGGCAAGGTGTGGGTCGCGGACGACGGCGCCGCGGTGGCGGTCTGGACCAC
GCCGGAGAGCGTCGAAGCGGGGGCGGTGTTCGCCGAGATCGGCCCGCGCATGGCCGAGTTGAGCGGTTCC
CGGCTGGCCGCGCAGCAACAGATGGAAGGCCTCCTGGCGCCGCACCGGCCCAAGGAGCCCGCGTGGTTCC
TGGCCACCGTCGGCGTCTCGCCCGACCACCAGGGCAAGGGTCTGGGCAGCGCCGTCGTGCTCCCCGGAGT
GGAGGCGGCCGAGCGCGCCGGGGTGCCCGCCTTCCTGGAGACCTCCGCGCCCCGCAACCTCCCCTTCTAC
GAGCGGCTCGGCTTCACCGTCACCGCCGACGTCGAGGTGCCCGAAGGACCGCGCACCTGGTGCATGACCC
GCAAGCCCGGTGCCTGACGCCCGCCCCACGACCCGCAGCGCCCGACCGAAAGGAGCGCACGACCCCATGC
ATCGATCAATTCGATGGGGGATCAATTCGATAAGTCGAGGTCGACGACCTCGATCGAGACCTAGAAAAAC
ATGGAGCAATCACAAGTAGCAATACAGCAGCTACCAATGCTGATTGTGCCTGGCTAGAAGCACAAGAGGA
GGAGGAGGTGGGTTTTCCAGTCACACCTCAGGTACCTTTAAGACCAATGACTTACAAGGCAGCTGTAGAT
CTTAGCCACTTTTTAAAAGAAAAGGGGGGACTGGAAGGGCTAATTCACTCCCAACGAAGACAAGATATCC
TTGATCTGTGGATCTACCACACACAAGGCTACTTCCCTGATTGGCAGAACTACACACCAGGGCCAGGGAT
CAGATATCCACTGACCTTTGGATGGTGCTACAAGCTAGTACCAGTTGAGCAAGAGAAGGTAGAAGAAGCC
AATGAAGGAGAGAACACCCGCTTGTTACACCCTGTGAGCCTGCATGGGATGGATGACCCGGAGAGAGAAG
TATTAGAGTGGAGGTTTGACAGCCGCCTAGCATTTCATCACATGGCCCGAGAGCTGCATCCGGACTGTAC
TGGGTCTCTCTGGTTAGACCAGATCTGAGCCTGGGAGCTCTCTGGCTAACTAGGGAACCCACTGCTTAAG
CCTCAATAAAGCTTGCCTTGAGTGCTTCAAGTAGTGTGTGCCCGTCTGTTGTGTGACTCTGGTAACTAGA
GATCCCTCAGACCCTTTTAGTCAGTGTGGAAAATCTCTAGCAGCATGTGAGCAAAAGGCCAGCAAAAGGC
CAGGAACCGTAAAAAGGCCGCGTTGCTGGCGTTTTTCCATAGGCTCCGCCCCCCTGACGAGCATCACAAA
AATCGACGCTCAAGTCAGAGGTGGCGAAACCCGACAGGACTATAAAGATACCAGGCGTTTCCCCCTGGAA
GCTCCCTCGTGCGCTCTCCTGTTCCGACCCTGCCGCTTACCGGATACCTGTCCGCCTTTCTCCCTTCGGG
AAGCGTGGCGCTTTCTCATAGCTCACGCTGTAGGTATCTCAGTTCGGTGTAGGTCGTTCGCTCCAAGCTG
GGCTGTGTGCACGAACCCCCCGTTCAGCCCGACCGCTGCGCCTTATCCGGTAACTATCGTCTTGAGTCCA
ACCCGGTAAGACACGACTTATCGCCACTGGCAGCAGCCACTGGTAACAGGATTAGCAGAGCGAGGTATGT
AGGCGGTGCTACAGAGTTCTTGAAGTGGTGGCCTAACTACGGCTACACTAGAAGAACAGTATTTGGTATC
TGCGCTCTGCTGAAGCCAGTTACCTTCGGAAAAAGAGTTGGTAGCTCTTGATCCGGCAAACAAACCACCG
CTGGTAGCGGTGGTTTTTTTGTTTGCAAGCAGCAGATTACGCGCAGAAAAAAAGGATCTCAAGAAGATCC
TTTGATCTTTTCTACGGGGTCTGACGCTCAGTGGAACGAAAACTCACGTTAAGGGATTTTGGTCATGAGA
TTATCAAAAAGGATCTTCACCTAGATCCTTTTAAATTAAAAATGAAGTTTTAAATCAATCTAAAGTATAT
ATGAGTAAACTTGGTCTGACAGTTACCAATGCTTAATCAGTGAGGCACCTATCTCAGCGATCTGTCTATT
TCGTTCATCCATAGTTGCCTGACTCCCCGTCGTGTAGATAACTACGATACGGGAGGGCTTACCATCTGGC
CCCAGTGCTGCAATGATACCGCGAGACCCACGCTCACCGGCTCCAGATTTATCAGCAATAAACCAGCCAG
CCGGAAGGGCCGAGCGCAGAAGTGGTCCTGCAACTTTATCCGCCTCCATCCAGTCTATTAATTGTTGCCG
GGAAGCTAGAGTAAGTAGTTCGCCAGTTAATAGTTTGCGCAACGTTGTTGCCATTGCTACAGGCATCGTG
GTGTCACGCTCGTCGTTTGGTATGGCTTCATTCAGCTCCGGTTCCCAACGATCAAGGCGAGTTACATGAT
CCCCCATGTTGTGCAAAAAAGCGGTTAGCTCCTTCGGTCCTCCGATCGTTGTCAGAAGTAAGTTGGCCGC
AGTGTTATCACTCATGGTTATGGCAGCACTGCATAATTCTCTTACTGTCATGCCATCCGTAAGATGCTTT
TCTGTGACTGGTGAGTACTCAACCAAGTCATTCTGAGAATAGTGTATGCGGCGACCGAGTTGCTCTTGCC
CGGCGTCAATACGGGATAATACCGCGCCACATAGCAGAACTTTAAAAGTGCTCATCATTGGAAAACGTTC
TTCGGGGCGAAAACTCTCAAGGATCTTACCGCTGTTGAGATCCAGTTCGATGTAACCCACTCGTGCACCC
AACTGATCTTCAGCATCTTTTACTTTCACCAGCGTTTCTGGGTGAGCAAAAACAGGAAGGCAAAATGCCG
CAAAAAAGGGAATAAGGGCGACACGGAAATGTTGAATACTCATACTCTTCCTTTTTCAATATTATTGAAG
CATTTATCAGGGTTATTGTCTCATGAGCGGATACATATTTGAATGTATTTAGAAAAATAAACAAATAGGG
GTTCCGCGCACATTTCCCCGAAAAGTGCCACCTGAC
